>Addgene plasmid #138905 | pPD294 ZF43x10-Compact_EYFP | addgene full sequence | sequence record 324140 | Addgene NGS Result
GTGCCACCTGACGTCGACGGATCGGGAGATCTGAATTACGATCGGAGTGAGGATAATTAGAGTGAGGACG
ATCGGAGTGAGGAAAATTAGAGTGAGGACGATCGGAGTGAGGATAATTAGAGTGAGGACGATCGGAGTGA
GGAAAATTAGAGTGAGGACGATCGGAGTGAGGATAATTAGAGTGAGGACGATCCCTCTAGAGGGTATATA
ATGGGGGCCACTAGTCTACTACCAGAGCTCATCGCTAGCGCCACCATGGTGAGCAAGGGCGAGGAGCTGT
TCACCGGGGTGGTGCCCATCCTGGTCGAGCTGGACGGCGACGTAAACGGCCACAAGTTCAGCGTGTCCGG
CGAGGGCGAGGGCGATGCCACCTACGGCAAGCTGACCCTGAAGTTCATCTGCACCACCGGCAAGCTGCCC
GTGCCCTGGCCCACCCTCGTGACCACCTTCGGCTACGGCCTGCAGTGCTTCGCCCGCTACCCCGACCACA
TGAAGCAGCACGACTTCTTCAAGTCCGCCATGCCCGAAGGCTACGTCCAGGAGCGCACCATCTTCTTCAA
GGACGACGGCAACTACAAGACCCGCGCCGAGGTGAAGTTCGAGGGCGACACCCTGGTGAACCGCATCGAG
CTGAAGGGCATCGACTTCAAGGAGGACGGCAACATCCTGGGGCACAAGCTGGAGTACAACTACAACAGCC
ACAACGTCTATATCATGGCCGACAAGCAGAAGAACGGCATCAAGGTGAACTTCAAGATCCGCCACAACAT
CGAGGACGGCAGCGTGCAGCTCGCCGACCACTACCAGCAGAACACCCCCATCGGCGACGGCCCCGTGCTG
CTGCCCGACAACCACTACCTGAGCTACCAGTCCGCCCTGAGCAAAGACCCCAACGAGAAGCGCGATCACA
TGGTCCTGCTGGAGTTCGTGACCGCCGCCGGGATCACTCTCGGCATGGACGAGCTGTACAAGTAGGCGGC
CGCTCGAGTCTAGAGGGCCCGTTTAAACCCGCTGATCAGCCTCGACTGTGCCTTCTAGTTGCCAGCCATC
TGTTGTTTGCCCCTCCCCCGTGCCTTCCTTGACCCTGGAAGGTGCCACTCCCACTGTCCTTTCCTAATAA
AATGAGGAAATTGCATCGCATTGTCTGAGTAGGTGTCATTCTATTCTGGGGGGTGGGGTGGGGCAGGACA
GCAAGGGGGAGGATTGGGAAGTCAATAGCAGGCATGCTGGGGATGCGGTGGGCTCTATGGCTTCTGAGGC
GGAAAGAACCAGCTGGGGCTCTAGGGGGTATCCCC
[124 nt withheld, positions 1296-1419]
C
[91 nt withheld, positions 1421-1511]
A
[49 nt withheld, positions 1513-1561]
CCTTTGACGTTGGAGTCCACGTTCTTT
[37 nt withheld, positions 1589-1625]
ACCCTATCTCGGTCTATTCTTTTGATTTATAAGGGATTTTGCCGATTTCGGCCTATTGGTTAAAAAATGA
GCTGATTTAACAAAAATTTAACGCGAATTAATTCTGTGGAATGTGTGTCAGTTAGGCTCAATTAGTCAGC
AACCATAGTCCCGCCCCTAACTCCGCCCATCCCGCCCCTAACTCCGCCCAGTTCCGCCCATTCTCCGCCC
CATGGCTGACTAATTTTTTTTATTTATGCAGAGGCCGAGGCCGCCTCTGCCTCTGAGCTATTCCAGAAGT
AGTGAGGAGGCTTTTTTGGAGGCCTAGGCTTTTGCAAAAAGCTCCCGGGAGCTTGTATATCCATTTTCGG
AGGTTGGGCTTCGGAATCGTTTTCCGGGACGCCGGCTGGATGATCCTCCAGCGCGGGGATCTCATGCTGG
AGTTCTTCGCCCACCCCAACTTGTTTATTGCAGCTTATAATGGTTACAAATAAAGCAATAGCATCACAAA
TTTCACAAATAAAGCATTTTTTTCACTGCATTCTAGTTGTGGTTTGTCCAAACTCATCAATGTATCTTAT
CATGTCTGTATACCGTCGACCTCTAGCTAGAGCTTGGCGTAATCATGGTCATAGCTGTTTCCTGTGTGAA
ATTGTTATCCGCTCACAATTCCACACAACATACGAGCCGGAAGCATAAAGTGTAAAGCCTGGGGTGCCTA
ATGAGTGAGCTAACTCACATTAATTGCGTTGCGCTCACTGCCCGCTTTCCAGTCGGGAAACCTGTCGTGC
CAGCTGCATTAATGAATCGGCCAACGCGCGGGGAGAGGCGGTTTGCGTATTGGGCGCTCTTCCGCTTCCT
CGCTCACTGACTCGCTGCGCTCGGTCGTTCGGCTGCGGCGAGCGGTATCAGCTCACTCAAAGGCGGTAAT
ACGGTTATCCACAGAATCAGGGGATAACGCAGGAAAGAACATGTGAGCAAAAGGCCAGCAAAAGGCCAGG
AACCGTAAAAAGGCCGCGTTGCTGGCGTTTTTCCATAGGCTCCGCCCCCCTGACGAGCATCACAAAAATC
GACGCTCAAGTCAGAGGTGGCGAAACCCGACAGGACTATAAAGATACCAGGCGTTTCCCCCTGGAAGCTC
CCTCGTGCGCTCTCCTGTTCCGACCCTGCCGCTTACCGGATACCTGTCCGCCTTTCTCCCTTCGGGAAGC
GTGGCGCTTTCTCATAGCTCACGCTGTAGGTATCTCAGTTCGGTGTAGGTCGTTCGCTCCAAGCTGGGCT
GTGTGCACGAACCCCCCGTTCAGCCCGACCGCTGCGCCTTATCCGGTAACTATCGTCTTGAGTCCAACCC
GGTAAGACACGACTTATCGCCACTGGCAGCAGCCACTGGTAACAGGATTAGCAGAGCGAGGTATGTAGGC
GGTGCTACAGAGTTCTTGAAGTGGTGGCCTAACTACGGCTACACTAGAAGAACAGTATTTGGTATCTGCG
CTCTGCTGAAGCCAGTTACCTTCGGAAAAAGAGTTGGTAGCTCTTGATCCGGCAAACAAACCACCGCTGG
TAGCGGTGGTTTTTTTGTTTGCAAGCAGCAGATTACGCGCAGAAAAAAAGGATCTCAAGAAGATCCTTTG
ATCTTTTCTACGGGGTCTGACGCTCAGTGGAACGAAAACTCACGTTAAGGGATTTTGGTCATGAGATTAT
CAAAAAGGATCTTCACCTAGATCCTTTTAAATTAAAAATGAAGTTTTAAATCAATCTAAAGTATATATGA
GTAAACTTGGTCTGACAGTTACCAATGCTTAATCAGTGAGGCACCTATCTCAGCGATCTGTCTATTTCGT
TCATCCATAGTTGCCTGACTCCCCGTCGTGTAGATAACTACGATACGGGAGGGCTTACCATCTGGCCCCA
GTGCTGCAATGATACCGCGAGATCCACGCTCACCGGCTCCAGATTTATCAGCAATAAACCAGCCAGCCGG
AAGGGCCGAGCGCAGAAGTGGTCCTGCAACTTTATCCGCCTCCATCCAGTCTATTAATTGTTGCCGGGAA
GCTAGAGTAAGTAGTTCGCCAGTTAATAGTTTGCGCAACGTTGTTGCCATTGCTACAGGCATCGTGGTGT
CACGCTCGTCGTTTGGTATGGCTTCATTCAGCTCCGGTTCCCAACGATCAAGGCGAGTTACATGATCCCC
CATGTTGTGCAAAAAAGCGGTTAGCTCCTTCGGTCCTCCGATCGTTGTCAGAAGTAAGTTGGCCGCAGTG
TTATCACTCATGGTTATGGCAGCACTGCATAATTCTCTTACTGTCATGCCATCCGTAAGATGCTTTTCTG
TGACTGGTGAGTACTCAACCAAGTCATTCTGAGAATAGTGTATGCGGCGACCGAGTTGCTCTTGCCCGGC
GTCAATACGGGATAATACCGCGCCACATAGCAGAACTTTAAAAGTGCTCATCATTGGAAAACGTTCTTCG
GGGCGAAAACTCTCAAGGATCTTACCGCTGTTGAGATCCAGTTCGATGTAACCCACTCGTGCACCCAACT
GATCTTCAGCATCTTTTACTTTCACCAGCGTTTCTGGGTGAGCAAAAACAGGAAGGCAAAATGCCGCAAA
AAAGGGAATAAGGGCGACACGGAAATGTTGAATACTCATACTCTTCCTTTTTCAATATTATTGAAGCATT
TATCAGGGTTATTGTCTCATGAGCGGATACATATTTGAATGTATTTAGAAAAATAAACAAATAGGGGTTC
CGCGCACATTTCCCCGAAAA
Features (pLannotate 1.2.2; 16 found; start..end, strand, type, name):
    198..214     +  promoter       minP (fragment): minimal TATA-box promoter with low basal activity
    256..972     +  CDS            EYFP: EYFP is a basic (constitutively fluorescent) green/yellow fluorescent protein published in 1996, derived from Aequorea victoria. It is reported to be a very rapidly-maturing weak dimer with high acid sensitivity.
   1026..1137    +  polyA_signal   bGH poly(A) signal: bovine growth hormone polyadenylation signal
   1254..1275    +  promoter       SV40 promoter (fragment): SV40 enhancer and early promoter
   1296..1724    +  rep_origin     f1 ori (sequence partly withheld): f1 bacteriophage origin of replication; arrow indicates direction of (+) strand synthesis
   1729..1751    +  promoter       SV40 promoter (fragment): SV40 enhancer and early promoter
   1752..1943    +  promoter       SV40 promoter: SV40 early promoter
   1970..2068    +  CDS            ble (fragment): BLE_KLEPN - Experimental evidence at protein level: Swiss-Prot protein existence level 1. Binding protein with a strong affinity to the bleomycin family of antibiotics. Binds to CL990; an antimitotic-antibiotic compound. From Klebsiella pneumoniae.
   2063..2184    +  polyA_signal   SV40 poly(A) signal: SV40 polyadenylation signal
   2257..2273    -  protein_bind   lac operator: The lac repressor binds to the lac operator to inhibit transcription in E. coli. This inhibition can be relieved by adding lactose or isopropyl-β-D-thiogalactopyranoside (IPTG). lac repressor encoded by lacI
   2281..2311    -  promoter       lac promoter: promoter for the E. coli lac operon
   2326..2347    -  protein_bind   CAP binding site: CAP binding activates transcription in the presence of cAMP. E. coli catabolite activator protein
   2360..2452    -  CDS            lacI (fragment): lac repressor; lacI; The lac repressor binds to the lac operator to inhibit transcription in E. coli. This inhibition can be relieved by adding lactose or isopropyl-β-D-thiogalactopyranoside (IPTG).
   2635..3223    -  rep_origin     ori: high-copy-number ColE1/pMB1/pBR322/pUC origin of replication
   3394..4254    -  CDS            AmpR: β-lactamase; bla; confers resistance to ampicillin, carbenicillin, and related antibiotics
   4255..4359    -  promoter       AmpR promoter: bla
