[The description below was written by a language model from this plasmid's Addgene catalogue record and pLannotate feature annotations shown in this document.]
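Description:
pPD294 ZF43x10-Compact_EYFP is a 4,375-nt mammalian expression and synthetic biology reporter plasmid built on the pPD152 Reporter Template v2 backbone. It is maintained in E. coli as a high-copy plasmid through a ColE1/pUC-type origin and is selected with ampicillin via the β-lactamase gene under its native bla promoter. An f1 phage origin is also present, along with residual lac promoter/operator, CAP site and lacI fragments that are typical cloning-vector remnants.

The payload is a synthetic inducible promoter, ZF43x10-Compact, cloned between retained BglII and NheI sites upstream of an EYFP coding sequence that ends in a bovine growth hormone polyadenylation signal. The automated annotation detects only a short minimal TATA-box promoter fragment just upstream of EYFP. The upstream portion of the synthetic promoter is not annotated, and the record does not describe its architecture. The name suggests ten closely spaced binding sites for a zinc-finger domain designated ZF43, but this is an inference. With a low-basal minimal promoter, EYFP output should depend on a cognate transcription factor supplied in trans, so yellow fluorescence reports activity at this promoter.

Downstream of the reporter lies an SV40 early promoter followed by only a short fragment of the ble (bleomycin-family resistance) gene and an SV40 poly(A) signal. The mammalian selection cassette therefore appears truncated, and no functional mammalian marker is evident, which makes the plasmid better suited to transient transfection. Its stated purpose is to serve as the EYFP reporter for characterising the ZF43x10-Compact promoter in engineered mammalian gene-regulation systems.
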