Addgene plasmid #138905: pPD294 ZF43x10-Compact_EYFP
Purpose: EYFP reporter vector for the ZF43x10-Compact promoter
Depositing lab: Joshua Leonard. Depositing organization: Northwestern University.
Backbone
  Vector backbone: pPD152 Reporter Template v2
  Vector type: Mammalian Expression, Synthetic Biology
Growth in bacteria
  Bacterial resistance: Ampicillin, 100 μg/mL
  Growth temperature: 37°C
  Growth strain: DH5alpha
  Copy number: High Copy
Gene/Insert
  Gene/Insert name: ZF43x10-Compact
  Species: Synthetic
  Promoter: ZF43x10-Compact
  Cloning method: Restriction Enzyme; 5′ cloning site BglII (not destroyed); 3′ cloning site NheI (not destroyed)
  Sequencing primers: 5′ CGACACGGAAATGTTGAATAC; 3′ TAGAAGGCACAGTCGAGG
Terms and licenses: Academic/Nonprofit Terms; Industry Terms: Not Available to Industry
Depositor comments: Leonard Lab plasmid reference number: L1554
How to cite: pPD294 ZF43x10-Compact_EYFP was a gift from Joshua Leonard (Addgene plasmid # 138905 ; http://n2t.net/addgene:138905 ; RRID:Addgene_138905)
