>Addgene plasmid #138905 | pPD294 ZF43x10-Compact_EYFP | depositor partial sequence | sequence record 268477 | ZF43x10-Compact
AGATCTGAATTACGATCGGAGTGAGGATAATTAGAGTGAGGACGATCGGAGTGAGGAAAATTAGAGTGAG
GACGATCGGAGTGAGGATAATTAGAGTGAGGACGATCGGAGTGAGGAAAATTAGAGTGAGGACGATCGGA
GTGAGGATAATTAGAGTGAGGACGATCCCTCTAGAGGGTATATAATGGGGGCCACTAGTCTACTACCAGA
GCTCATCGCTAGC
